>Addgene plasmid #184673 | pEGFR-miRFP670nano3 | addgene full sequence | sequence record 367576 | Addgene NGS Result
CATGCATTAGTTATTAATAGTAATCAATTACGGGGTCATTAGTTCATAGCCCATATATGGAGTTCCGCGT
TACATAACTTACGGTAAATGGCCCGCCTGGCTGACCGCCCAACGACCCCCGCCCATTGACGTCAATAATG
ACGTATGTTCCCATAGTAACGCCAATAGGGACTTTCCATTGACGTCAATGGGTGGAGTATTTACGGTAAA
CTGCCCACTTGGCAGTACATCAAGTGTATCATATGCCAAGTACGCCCCCTATTGACGTCAATGACGGTAA
ATGGCCCGCCTGGCATTATGCCCAGTACATGACCTTATGGGACTTTCCTACTTGGCAGTACATCTACGTA
TTAGTCATCGCTATTACCATGGTGATGCGGTTTTGGCAGTACATCAATGGGCGTGGATAGCGGTTTGACT
CACGGGGATTTCCAAGTCTCCACCCCATTGACGTCAATGGGAGTTTGTTTTGGCACCAAAATCAACGGGA
CTTTCCAAAATGTCGTAACAACTCCGCCCCATTGACGCAAATGGGCGGTAGGCGTGTACGGTGGGAGGTC
TATATAAGCAGAGCTGGTTTAGTGAACCGTCAGATCCGCTAGAGAGCTTATCGATTCTAGCCGAGTCCCC
GCCTCGCCGCCAACGCCACAACCACCGCGCACGGCCCCCTGACTCCGTCCAGTATTGATCGGGAGAGCCG
GAGCGAGCTCTTCGGGGAGCAGCGATGCGACCCTCCGGGACGGCCGGGGCAGCGCTCCTGGCGCTGCTGG
CTGCGCTCTGCCCGGCGAGTCGGGCTCTGGAGGAAAAGAAAGTTTGCCAAGGCACGAGTAACAAGCTCAC
GCAGTTGGGCACTTTTGAAGATCATTTTCTCAGCCTCCAGAGGATGTTCAATAACTGTGAGGTGGTCCTT
GGGAATTTGGAAATTACCTATGTGCAGAGGAATTATGATCTTTCCTTCTTAAAGACCATCCAGGAGGTGG
CTGGTTATGTCCTCATTGCCCTCAACACAGTGGAGCGAATTCCTTTGGAAAACCTGCAGATCATCAGAGG
AAATATGTACTACGAAAATTCCTATGCCTTAGCAGTCTTATCTAACTATGATGCAAATAAAACCGGACTG
AAGGAGCTGCCCATGAGAAATTTACAGGAAATCCTGCATGGCGCCGTGCGGTTCAGCAACAACCCTGCCC
TGTGCAACGTGGAGAGCATCCAGTGGCGGGACATAGTCAGCAGTGACTTTCTCAGCAACATGTCGATGGA
CTTCCAGAACCACCTGGGCAGCTGCCAAAAGTGTGATCCAAGCTGTCCCAATGGGAGCTGCTGGGGTGCA
GGAGAGGAGAACTGCCAGAAACTGACCAAAATCATCTGTGCCCAGCAGTGCTCCGGGCGCTGCCGTGGCA
AGTCCCCCAGTGACTGCTGCCACAACCAGTGTGCTGCAGGCTGCACAGGCCCCCGGGAGAGCGACTGCCT
GGTCTGCCGCAAATTCCGAGACGAAGCCACGTGCAAGGACACCTGCCCCCCACTCATGCTCTACAACCCC
ACCACGTACCAGATGGATGTGAACCCCGAGGGCAAATACAGCTTTGGTGCCACCTGCGTGAAGAAGTGTC
CCCGTAATTATGTGGTGACAGATCACGGCTCGTGCGTCCGAGCCTGTGGGGCCGACAGCTATGAGATGGA
GGAAGACGGCGTCCGCAAGTGTAAGAAGTGCGAAGGGCCTTGCCGCAAAGTGTGTAACGGAATAGGTATT
GGTGAATTTAAAGACTCACTCTCCATAAATGCTACGAATATTAAACACTTCAAAAACTGCACCTCCATCA
GTGGCGATCTCCACATCCTGCCGGTGGCATTTAGGGGTGACTCCTTCACACATACTCCTCCTCTGGATCC
ACAGGAACTGGATATTCTGAAAACCGTAAAGGAAATCACAGGGTTTTTGCTGATTCAGGCTTGGCCTGAA
AACAGGACGGACCTCCATGCCTTTGAGAACCTAGAAATCATACGCGGCAGGACCAAGCAACATGGTCAGT
TTTCTCTTGCAGTCGTCAGCCTGAACATAACATCCTTGGGATTACGCTCCCTCAAGGAGATAAGTGATGG
AGATGTGATAATTTCAGGAAACAAAAATTTGTGCTATGCAAATACAATAAACTGGAAAAAACTGTTTGGG
ACCTCCGGTCAGAAAACCAAAATTATAAGCAACAGAGGTGAAAACAGCTGCAAGGCCACAGGCCAGGTCT
GCCATGCCTTGTGCTCCCCCGAGGGCTGCTGGGGCCCGGAGCCCAGGGACTGCGTCTCTTGCCGGAATGT
CAGCCGAGGCAGGGAATGCGTGGACAAGTGCAACCTTCTGGAGGGTGAGCCAAGGGAGTTTGTGGAGAAC
TCTGAGTGCATACAGTGCCACCCAGAGTGCCTGCCTCAGGCCATGAACATCACCTGCACAGGACGGGGAC
CAGACAACTGTATCCAGTGTGCCCACTACATTGACGGCCCCCACTGCGTCAAGACCTGCCCGGCAGGAGT
CATGGGAGAAAACAACACCCTGGTCTGGAAGTACGCAGACGCCGGCCATGTGTGCCACCTGTGCCATCCA
AACTGCACCTACGGATGCACTGGGCCAGGTCTTGAAGGCTGTCCAACGAATGGGCCTAAGATCCCGTCCA
TCGCCACTGGGATGGTGGGGGCCCTCCTCTTGCTGCTGGTGGTGGCCCTGGGGATCGGCCTCTTCATGCG
AAGGCGCCACATCGTTCGGAAGCGCACGCTGCGGAGGCTGCTGCAGGAGAGGGAGCTTGTGGAGCCTCTT
ACACCCAGT
[981 nt withheld, positions 2810-3790]
TTCTTCAGCAGCCCCTCCACGTCACGGACTCCCCTCCTGAGCTCTCTGAGTGCAACCAGCAACAATTCCA
CCGTGGCTTGCATTGATAGAAATGGGCTGCAAAGCTGTCCCATCAAGGAAGACAGCTTCTTGCAGCGATA
CAGCTCAGACCCCACAGGCGCCTTGACTGAGGACAGCATAGACGACACCTTCCTCCCAGTGCCTGAATAC
ATAAACCAGTCCGTTCCCAAAAGGCCCGCTGGCTCTGTGCAGAATCCTGTCTATCACAATCAGCCTCTGA
ACCCCGCGCCCAGCAGAGACCCACACTACCAGGACCCCCACAGCACTGCAGTGGGCAACCCCGAGTATCT
CAACACTGTCCAGCCCACCTGTGTCAACAGCACATTCGACAGCCCTGCCCACTGGGCCCAGAAAGGCAGC
CACCAAATTAGCCTGGACAACCCTGACTACCAGCAGGACTTCTTTCCCAAGGAAGCCAAGCCAAATGGCA
TCTTTAAGGGCTCCACAGCTGAAAATGCAGAATACCTAAGGGTCGCGCCACAAAGCAGTGAATTTATTGG
AGCACCGCGGGCCCGGGATCCACCGGTCGCCACCATGGCAAACCTGGACAAGATGCTGAACACCACCGTG
ACCGAGGTGCGCAAGTTCCTGCAAGCGGACAGAGTGTGCGTGTTCAAGTTCGAGGAAGATTACTCCGGCA
CCGTCTCGCACGAAGCCGTGGACGACAGATGGATTAGCATCCTGAAGACCCAGGTGCAGGACAGATACTT
CATGGAAACCAGAGGCGAGGAATACGTCCACGGCAGATACCAGGCCATCGCCGACATCTACACAGCCAAT
CTGGTCGAGTGCTACAGAGACCTGCTGATCGAGTTTCAGGTGCGGGCCATTCTGGCTGTCCCCATCCTGC
AAGGCAAGAAGCTGTGGGGCCTGCTGGTGGCCCACCAACTGGCCGGCCCTCGGGAGTGGCAGACCTGGGA
AATCGACTTCCTGAAACAGCAAGCCGTGGTGATGGGCATCGCCATCCAGCAGAGCTAGGCGGCCGCGACT
CTAGATCATAATCAGCCATACCACATTTGTAGAGGTTTTACTTGCTTTAAAAAACCTCCCACACCTCCCC
CTGAACCTGAAACATAAAATGAATGCAATTGTTGTTGTTAACTTGTTTATTGCAGCTTATAATGGTTACA
AATAAAGCAATAGCATCACAAATTTCACAAATAAAGCATTTTTTTCACTGCATTCTAGTTGTGGTTTGTC
CAAACTCATCAATGTATCTTAAGGCGTAAATTGTAAGCGTTAATATTTTGTTAAAATTCGCGTTAAATTT
TTGTTAAATCAGCTCATTTTTTAACCAATAGGCCGAAATCGGCAAAATCCCTTATAAATCAAAAGAATAG
ACCGAGATAGGGT
[37 nt withheld, positions 5204-5240]
AAAGAACGTGGACTCCAACGTCAAAGG
[49 nt withheld, positions 5268-5316]
T
[91 nt withheld, positions 5318-5408]
G
[124 nt withheld, positions 5410-5533]
CAGGTGGCACTTTTCGGGGAAATGTGCGCGGAACCCCTATTTGTTTATTTTTCTAAATACATTCAAATAT
GTATCCGCTCATGAGACAATAACCCTGATAAATGCTTCAATAATATTGAAAAAGGAAGAGTCCTGAGGCG
GAAAGAACCAGCTGTGGAATGTGTGTCAGTTAGGGTGTGGAAAGTCCCCAGGCTCCCCAGCAGGCAGAAG
TATGCAAAGCATGCATCTCAATTAGTCAGCAACCAGGTGTGGAAAGTCCCCAGGCTCCCCAGCAGGCAGA
AGTATGCAAAGCATGCATCTCAATTAGTCAGCAACCATAGTCCCGCCCCTAACTCCGCCCATCCCGCCCC
TAACTCCGCCCAGTTCCGCCCATTCTCCGCCCCATGGCTGACTAATTTTTTTTATTTATGCAGAGGCCGA
GGCCGCCTCGGCCTCTGAGCTATTCCAGAAGTAGTGAGGAGGCTTTTTTGGAGGCCTAGGCTTTTGCAAA
GATCGATCAAGAGACAGGATGAGGATCGTTTCGCATGATTGAACAAGATGGATTGCACGCAGGTTCTCCG
GCCGCTTGGGTGGAGAGGCTATTCGGCTATGACTGGGCACAACAGACAATCGGCTGCTCTGATGCCGCCG
TGTTCCGGCTGTCAGCGCAGGGGCGCCCGGTTCTTTTTGTCAAGACCGACCTGTCCGGTGCCCTGAATGA
ACTGCAAGACGAGGCAGCGCGGCTATCGTGGCTGGCCACGACGGGCGTTCCTTGCGCAGCTGTGCTCGAC
GTTGTCACTGAAGCGGGAAGGGACTGGCTGCTATTGGGCGAAGTGCCGGGGCAGGATCTCCTGTCATCTC
ACCTTGCTCCTGCCGAGAAAGTATCCATCATGGCTGATGCAATGCGGCGGCTGCATACGCTTGATCCGGC
TACCTGCCCATTCGACCACCAAGCGAAACATCGCATCGAGCGAGCACGTACTCGGATGGAAGCCGGTCTT
GTCGATCAGGATGATCTGGACGAAGAGCATCAGGGGCTCGCGCCAGCCGAACTGTTCGCCAGGCTCAAGG
CGAGCATGCCCGACGGCGAGGATCTCGTCGTGACCCATGGCGATGCCTGCTTGCCGAATATCATGGTGGA
AAATGGCCGCTTTTCTGGATTCATCGACTGTGGCCGGCTGGGTGTGGCGGACCGCTATCAGGACATAGCG
TTGGCTACCCGTGATATTGCTGAAGAGCTTGGCGGCGAATGGGCTGACCGCTTCCTCGTGCTTTACGGTA
TCGCCGCTCCCGATTCGCAGCGCATCGCCTTCTATCGCCTTCTTGACGAGTTCTTCTGAGCGGGACTCTG
GGGTTCGAAATGACCGACCAAGCGACGCCCAACCTGCCATCACGAGATTTCGATTCCACCGCCGCCTTCT
ATGAAAGGTTGGGCTTCGGAATCGTTTTCCGGGACGCCGGCTGGATGATCCTCCAGCGCGGGGATCTCAT
GCTGGAGTTCTTCGCCCACCCTAGGGGGAGGCTAACTGAAACACGGAAGGAGACAATACCGGAAGGAACC
CGCGCTATGACGGCAATAAAAAGACAGAATAAAACGCACGGTGTTGGGTCGTTTGTTCATAAACGCGGGG
TTCGGTCCCAGGGCTGGCACTCTGTCGATACCCCACCGAGACCCCATTGGGGCCAATACGCCCGCGTTTC
TTCCTTTTCCCCACCCCACCCCCCAAGTTCGGGTGAAGGCCCAGGGCTCGCAGCCAACGTCGGGGCGGCA
GGCCCTGCCATAGCCTCAGGTTACTCATATATACTTTAGATTGATTTAAAACTTCATTTTTAATTTAAAA
GGATCTAGGTGAAGATCCTTTTTGATAATCTCATGACCAAAATCCCTTAACGTGAGTTTTCGTTCCACTG
AGCGTCAGACCCCGTAGAAAAGATCAAAGGATCTTCTTGAGATCCTTTTTTTCTGCGCGTAATCTGCTGC
TTGCAAACAAAAAAACCACCGCTACCAGCGGTGGTTTGTTTGCCGGATCAAGAGCTACCAACTCTTTTTC
CGAAGGTAACTGGCTTCAGCAGAGCGCAGATACCAAATACTGTTCTTCTAGTGTAGCCGTAGTTAGGCCA
CCACTTCAAGAACTCTGTAGCACCGCCTACATACCTCGCTCTGCTAATCCTGTTACCAGTGGCTGCTGCC
AGTGGCGATAAGTCGTGTCTTACCGGGTTGGACTCAAGACGATAGTTACCGGATAAGGCGCAGCGGTCGG
GCTGAACGGGGGGTTCGTGCACACAGCCCAGCTTGGAGCGAACGACCTACACCGAACTGAGATACCTACA
GCGTGAGCTATGAGAAAGCGCCACGCTTCCCGAAGGGAGAAAGGCGGACAGGTATCCGGTAAGCGGCAGG
GTCGGAACAGGAGAGCGCACGAGGGAGCTTCCAGGGGGAAACGCCTGGTATCTTTATAGTCCTGTCGGGT
TTCGCCACCTCTGACTTGAGCGTCGATTTTTGTGATGCTCGTCAGGGGGGCGGAGCCTATGGAAAAACGC
CAGCAACGCGGCCTTTTTACGGTTCCTGGCCTTTTGCTGGCCTTTTGCTCACATGTTCTTTCCTGCGTTA
TCCCCTGATTCTGTGGATAACCGTATTACCGC
Features (pLannotate 1.2.2; 15 found; start..end, strand, type, name):
     68..371     +  enhancer       CMV enhancer: human cytomegalovirus immediate early enhancer
    372..575     +  promoter       CMV promoter: human cytomegalovirus (CMV) immediate early promoter
    725..4354    +  CDS            EGFR (sequence partly withheld): EGFR_HUMAN - Also known as ERBB, ERBB1, HER1. Experimental evidence at protein level: Swiss-Prot protein existence level 1. (Microbial infection) Acts as a receptor for hepatitis C virus (HCV) in hepatocytes and facilitates its cell entry. Mediates HCV entry by promoting the formation of the CD81-CLDN1 receptor complexes that are essential for HCV entry and by enhancing membrane fusion of cells expressing HCV envelope glycoproteins. From Homo sapiens (Human).
   4354..4377    +  misc_feature   MCS (fragment): multiple cloning site
   4385..4825    +  CDS            miRFP670nano: miRFP670nano is a basic (constitutively fluorescent) near ir fluorescent protein published in 2019, derived from Nostoc punctiforme. It has very low acid sensitivity. It requires the cofactor biliverdin for fluorescence.
   4844..4927    +  CDS            large T antigen (fragment): large T antigen from SV40 (simian virus 40)
   4950..5071    +  polyA_signal   SV40 poly(A) signal: SV40 polyadenylation signal
   5105..5533    -  rep_origin     f1 ori (sequence partly withheld): f1 bacteriophage origin of replication; arrow indicates direction of (+) strand synthesis
   5560..5664    +  promoter       AmpR promoter: bla
   5666..6023    +  promoter       SV40 promoter: SV40 enhancer and early promoter
   6058..6852    +  CDS            NeoR/KanR: aminoglycoside phosphotransferase from Tn5; aph(3')-II (or nptII); confers resistance to neomycin, kanamycin, and G418 (Geneticin®)
   6873..7025    +  CDS            ble (fragment): BLE_KLEPN - Experimental evidence at protein level: Swiss-Prot protein existence level 1. Binding protein with a strong affinity to the bleomycin family of antibiotics. Binds to CL990; an antimitotic-antibiotic compound. From Klebsiella pneumoniae.
   7084..7131    +  polyA_signal   HSV TK poly(A) signal: herpes simplex virus thymidine kinase polyadenylation signal (Cole and Stacy, 1985)
   7222..7238    -  polyA_signal   bGH poly(A) signal (fragment): bovine growth hormone polyadenylation signal
   7460..8048    +  rep_origin     ori: high-copy-number ColE1/pMB1/pBR322/pUC origin of replication
