[The description below was written by a language model from this plasmid's Addgene catalogue record and pLannotate feature annotations shown in this document.]
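Description:
pEGFR-miRFP670nano3 is a mammalian expression plasmid of about 8.2 kb built on the Clontech pN1 backbone, the type of vector in which a gene of interest is placed upstream of a fluorescent protein to give a C-terminal fusion. It is maintained in E. coli as a high-copy plasmid through a ColE1/pUC-type origin. A single Tn5 NeoR/KanR gene serves for selection in both hosts: a bacterial bla-type promoter drives it for kanamycin resistance, while the adjacent SV40 enhancer/early promoter and an HSV TK polyadenylation signal allow G418 selection of stably transfected mammalian cells. An f1 phage origin is also present. The short large T antigen, ble and bGH poly(A) fragments in the annotation appear to be backbone remnants rather than functional parts.

The payload is the human epidermal growth factor receptor (EGFR, also called ERBB1 or HER1) coding sequence expressed from the CMV immediate-early enhancer and promoter. It is joined through a short residual multiple-cloning-site linker to miRFP670nano3, and the transcript ends at the SV40 polyadenylation signal. The automated annotation labels the fluorescent protein as miRFP670nano, presumably the closest related entry in its database, whereas the catalogue identifies it as the miRFP670nano3 variant. Proteins of this family are small, single-domain near-infrared reporters derived from a Nostoc punctiforme cyanobacteriochrome and need biliverdin as a chromophore. The AgeI and NotI cloning sites are recorded as retained.

The construct is intended for expressing near-infrared-labelled EGFR in mammalian cells. This allows the receptor to be imaged, and the far-red emission should leave the visible channels free for other probes.
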