Addgene plasmid #184673: pEGFR-miRFP670nano3
Purpose: EGF receptor (EGFR) labelled with near-infrared fluorescent protein miRFP670nano3
Depositing lab: Vladislav Verkhusha. Publication: Single-domain near-infrared protein provides a scaffold for antigen-dependent fluorescent nanobodies. Oliinyk OS, Baloban M, Clark CL, Carey E, Pletnev S, Nimmerjahn A, Verkhusha VV. Nat Methods. 2022 May 23. pii: 10.1038/s41592-022-01467-6. doi: 10.1038/s41592-022-01467-6. PubMed 35606446.
Backbone
  Vector backbone: pN1
  Backbone manufacturer: Clontech
  Vector type: Mammalian Expression
  Selectable markers: Neomycin (select with G418)
Growth in bacteria
  Bacterial resistance: Kanamycin, 50 μg/mL
  Growth temperature: 37°C
  Growth strain: DH5alpha
  Copy number: High Copy
Gene/Insert
  Gene/Insert name: EGFR-miRFP670nano3
  Species: H. sapiens (human), Synthetic
  Insert size (bp): 4101
  Promoter: CMV
  Tag / fusion protein: miRFP670nano3 (C terminal on insert)
  Cloning method: Restriction Enzyme; 5′ cloning site AgeI (not destroyed); 3′ cloning site NotI (not destroyed)
  Sequencing primers: 5′ CMV Forward; 3′ SV40pA-R
Terms and licenses: Academic/Nonprofit Terms; Industry Terms: Not Available to Industry
How to cite: pEGFR-miRFP670nano3 was a gift from Vladislav Verkhusha (Addgene plasmid # 184673 ; http://n2t.net/addgene:184673 ; RRID:Addgene_184673)
