>Addgene plasmid #184673 | pEGFR-miRFP670nano3 | depositor partial sequence | sequence record 365346 | pEGFR-miRFP670nano3 sequence 4137 bps
CTTCGGGGAGCAGCGATGCGACCCTCCGGGACGGCCGGGGCAGCGCTCCTGGCGCTGCTGGCTGCGCTCT
GCCCGGCGAGTCGGGCTCTGGAGGAAAAGAAAGTTTGCCAAGGCACGAGTAACAAGCTCACGCAGTTGGG
CACTTTTGAAGATCATTTTCTCAGCCTCCAGAGGATGTTCAATAACTGTGAGGTGGTCCTTGGGAATTTG
GAAATTACCTATGTGCAGAGGAATTATGATCTTTCCTTCTTAAAGACCATCCAGGAGGTGGCTGGTTATG
TCCTCATTGCCCTCAACACAGTGGAGCGAATTCCTTTGGAAAACCTGCAGATCATCAGAGGAAATATGTA
CTACGAAAATTCCTATGCCTTAGCAGTCTTATCTAACTATGATGCAAATAAAACCGGACTGAAGGAGCTG
CCCATGAGAAATTTACAGGAAATCCTGCATGGCGCCGTGCGGTTCAGCAACAACCCTGCCCTGTGCAACG
TGGAGAGCATCCAGTGGCGGGACATAGTCAGCAGTGACTTTCTCAGCAACATGTCGATGGACTTCCAGAA
CCACCTGGGCAGCTGCCAAAAGTGTGATCCAAGCTGTCCCAATGGGAGCTGCTGGGGTGCAGGAGAGGAG
AACTGCCAGAAACTGACCAAAATCATCTGTGCCCAGCAGTGCTCCGGGCGCTGCCGTGGCAAGTCCCCCA
GTGACTGCTGCCACAACCAGTGTGCTGCAGGCTGCACAGGCCCCCGGGAGAGCGACTGCCTGGTCTGCCG
CAAATTCCGAGACGAAGCCACGTGCAAGGACACCTGCCCCCCACTCATGCTCTACAACCCCACCACGTAC
CAGATGGATGTGAACCCCGAGGGCAAATACAGCTTTGGTGCCACCTGCGTGAAGAAGTGTCCCCGTAATT
ATGTGGTGACAGATCACGGCTCGTGCGTCCGAGCCTGTGGGGCCGACAGCTATGAGATGGAGGAAGACGG
CGTCCGCAAGTGTAAGAAGTGCGAAGGGCCTTGCCGCAAAGTGTGTAACGGAATAGGTATTGGTGAATTT
AAAGACTCACTCTCCATAAATGCTACGAATATTAAACACTTCAAAAACTGCACCTCCATCAGTGGCGATC
TCCACATCCTGCCGGTGGCATTTAGGGGTGACTCCTTCACACATACTCCTCCTCTGGATCCACAGGAACT
GGATATTCTGAAAACCGTAAAGGAAATCACAGGGTTTTTGCTGATTCAGGCTTGGCCTGAAAACAGGACG
GACCTCCATGCCTTTGAGAACCTAGAAATCATACGCGGCAGGACCAAGCAACATGGTCAGTTTTCTCTTG
CAGTCGTCAGCCTGAACATAACATCCTTGGGATTACGCTCCCTCAAGGAGATAAGTGATGGAGATGTGAT
AATTTCAGGAAACAAAAATTTGTGCTATGCAAATACAATAAACTGGAAAAAACTGTTTGGGACCTCCGGT
CAGAAAACCAAAATTATAAGCAACAGAGGTGAAAACAGCTGCAAGGCCACAGGCCAGGTCTGCCATGCCT
TGTGCTCCCCCGAGGGCTGCTGGGGCCCGGAGCCCAGGGACTGCGTCTCTTGCCGGAATGTCAGCCGAGG
CAGGGAATGCGTGGACAAGTGCAACCTTCTGGAGGGTGAGCCAAGGGAGTTTGTGGAGAACTCTGAGTGC
ATACAGTGCCACCCAGAGTGCCTGCCTCAGGCCATGAACATCACCTGCACAGGACGGGGACCAGACAACT
GTATCCAGTGTGCCCACTACATTGACGGCCCCCACTGCGTCAAGACCTGCCCGGCAGGAGTCATGGGAGA
AAACAACACCCTGGTCTGGAAGTACGCAGACGCCGGCCATGTGTGCCACCTGTGCCATCCAAACTGCACC
TACGGATGCACTGGGCCAGGTCTTGAAGGCTGTCCAACGAATGGGCCTAAGATCCCGTCCATCGCCACTG
GGATGGTGGGGGCCCTCCTCTTGCTGCTGGTGGTGGCCCTGGGGATCGGCCTCTTCATGCGAAGGCGCCA
CATCGTTCGGAAGCGCACGCTGCGGAGGCTGCTGCAGGAGAGGGAGCTTGTGGAGCCTCTTACACCCAGT
[981 nt withheld, positions 2101-3081]
TTCTTCAGCAGCCCCTCCACGTCACGGACTCCCCTCCTGAGCTCTCTGAGTGCAACCAGCAACAATTCCA
CCGTGGCTTGCATTGATAGAAATGGGCTGCAAAGCTGTCCCATCAAGGAAGACAGCTTCTTGCAGCGATA
CAGCTCAGACCCCACAGGCGCCTTGACTGAGGACAGCATAGACGACACCTTCCTCCCAGTGCCTGAATAC
ATAAACCAGTCCGTTCCCAAAAGGCCCGCTGGCTCTGTGCAGAATCCTGTCTATCACAATCAGCCTCTGA
ACCCCGCGCCCAGCAGAGACCCACACTACCAGGACCCCCACAGCACTGCAGTGGGCAACCCCGAGTATCT
CAACACTGTCCAGCCCACCTGTGTCAACAGCACATTCGACAGCCCTGCCCACTGGGCCCAGAAAGGCAGC
CACCAAATTAGCCTGGACAACCCTGACTACCAGCAGGACTTCTTTCCCAAGGAAGCCAAGCCAAATGGCA
TCTTTAAGGGCTCCACAGCTGAAAATGCAGAATACCTAAGGGTCGCGCCACAAAGCAGTGAATTTATTGG
AGCACCGCGGGCCCGGGATCCACCGGTCGCCACCATGGCAAACCTGGACAAGATGCTGAACACCACCGTG
ACCGAGGTGCGCAAGTTCCTGCAAGCGGACAGAGTGTGCGTGTTCAAGTTCGAGGAAGATTACTCCGGCA
CCGTCTCGCACGAAGCCGTGGACGACAGATGGATTAGCATCCTGAAGACCCAGGTGCAGGACAGATACTT
CATGGAAACCAGAGGCGAGGAATACGTCCACGGCAGATACCAGGCCATCGCCGACATCTACACAGCCAAT
CTGGTCGAGTGCTACAGAGACCTGCTGATCGAGTTTCAGGTGCGGGCCATTCTGGCTGTCCCCATCCTGC
AAGGCAAGAAGCTGTGGGGCCTGCTGGTGGCCCACCAACTGGCCGGCCCTCGGGAGTGGCAGACCTGGGA
AATCGACTTCCTGAAACAGCAAGCCGTGGTGATGGGCATCGCCATCCAGCAGAGCTAGGCGGCCGCGACT
CTAGAT
